Addgene plasmid #60499: pSBtet-BH
Purpose: (Empty Backbone) SB-transposon with inducible SfiI cloning site for GOI (contains firefly luciferase) and constitutive expression of BFP, rtTA and hygromycin resistance gene
Depositing lab: Eric Kowarz. Depositing organization: Goethe-Universitaet Frankfurt am Main. Publication: Optimized Sleeping Beauty transposons rapidly generate stable transgenic cell lines. Kowarz E, Loescher D, Marschalek R. Biotechnol J. 2015 Feb 4. doi: 10.1002/biot.201400821. PubMed 25650551.
Backbone
  Vector backbone: pUC19
  Backbone size (bp): 2021
  Vector type: Mammalian Expression ; Transposon
  Promoter: TCE & RPBSA
  Selectable markers: Hygromycin
Growth in bacteria
  Bacterial resistance: Ampicillin, 100 μg/mL
  Growth temperature: 37°C
  Growth strain: Top10
  Copy number: High Copy
Gene/Insert
  Cloning method: Restriction Enzyme
  Sequencing primers: 5′ CCTGGAGCCAATTCCAACTCT; 3′ CACTGCATTCTTGTTGTGGTT
Terms and licenses: Academic/Nonprofit Terms; Industry Terms: Not Available to Industry
How to cite: pSBtet-BH was a gift from Eric Kowarz (Addgene plasmid # 60499 ; http://n2t.net/addgene:60499 ; RRID:Addgene_60499)
