[The description below was written by a language model from this plasmid's Addgene catalogue record and pLannotate feature annotations shown in this document.]
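Description:
pSBtet-BH is an empty-backbone Sleeping Beauty transposon vector for mammalian cells, built on pUC19 and totalling about 8.4 kb. In bacteria it is propagated through the high-copy ColE1/pUC origin and selected with ampicillin via the bla gene and its native promoter. The transposon inverted repeats that define the mobilised segment were not picked up by the automated annotation, so their positions are not given in the feature table, although the catalogue entry clearly identifies the construct as an SB transposon.

The payload consists of two expression units. The first is a doxycycline-inducible cassette in which a tight Tet-responsive promoter (seven tet operators upstream of a minimal CMV promoter; listed as TCE in the catalogue) drives a firefly luciferase (luc2) coding sequence. According to the catalogue entry, this luciferase occupies the SfiI cloning site, so it would be exchanged for a gene of interest by restriction cloning, and presumably it can also report on induction in the unmodified vector. An SV40 polyadenylation signal is annotated just downstream, on the opposite strand. The second unit is constitutive and, per the catalogue, is driven by the RPBSA promoter, which is not itself annotated. It encodes TagBFP, a reverse tetracycline transactivator (rtTA3-type with a VP16-derived activation domain) and hygromycin phosphotransferase in series, followed by a bGH polyadenylation signal. How the three coding sequences are linked is not stated in the record.

Because the transactivator, fluorescent marker and drug resistance travel with the inducible cassette, a single transposition event, which requires SB transposase that this plasmid does not encode, yields cells that can be selected with hygromycin, tracked by blue fluorescence and induced with doxycycline. The construct is intended for rapid generation of stable inducible transgenic cell lines.
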