Features (pLannotate 1.2.2; 15 found; start..end, strand, type, name):
    295..607     +  promoter       tight TRE promoter: Tet-responsive promoter PTight, consisting of seven tet operator sequences followed by the minimal CMV promoter
    686..2338    +  CDS            luciferase: firefly luciferase synthetic luc2 version of the luciferase gene
   2414..2495    -  polyA_signal   SV40 poly(A) signal: SV40 polyadenylation signal
   2518..2586    -  CDS            large T antigen (fragment): large T antigen from SV40 (simian virus 40)
   3218..3916    +  CDS            TagBFP: TagBFP is a basic (constitutively fluorescent) blue fluorescent protein published in 2008, derived from Entacmaea quadricolor. It is reported to be a very rapidly-maturing monomer with very low acid sensitivity.
   3983..4680    +  CDS            rtTA3 (fragment): reverse tetracycline transactivator 3 activates expression from Tet-responsive promoters in the presence of doxycycline
   4610..4720    +  CDS            VP48: 3 tandem repeats of the minimal activation domain of herpes simplex virus VP16 (Cheng et al., 2013)
   4790..5815    +  CDS            HygR: aminoglycoside phosphotransferase from E. coli; aph(4)-Ia; confers resistance to hygromycin
   5876..6100    +  polyA_signal   bGH poly(A) signal: bovine growth hormone polyadenylation signal
   6104..6125    +  promoter       SV40 promoter (fragment): SV40 enhancer and early promoter
   6597..7185    -  rep_origin     ori: high-copy-number ColE1/pMB1/pBR322/pUC origin of replication
   7356..8216    -  CDS            AmpR: β-lactamase; bla; confers resistance to ampicillin, carbenicillin, and related antibiotics
   8217..8321    -  promoter       AmpR promoter: bla
   8348..8398    +  misc_feature   bom (fragment): basis of mobility region from pBR322
   8399..8429    -  rep_origin     M13 ori (fragment): M13 bacteriophage origin of replication; arrow indicates direction of (+) strand synthesis
>Addgene plasmid #60499 | pSBtet-BH | depositor full sequence | sequence record 97548 | pSBtet-BH sequence 8429 bps
GGATCCCTATACAGTTGAAGTCGGAAGTTTACATACACTTAAGTTGGAGTCATTAAAACTCGTTTTTCAA
CTACTCCACAAATTTCTTGTTAACAAACAATAGTTTTGGCAAGTCAGTTAGGACATCTACTTTGTGCATG
ACACAAGTCATTTTTCCAACAATTGTTTACAGACAGATTATTTCACTTATAATTCACTGTATCACAATTC
CAGTGGGTCAGAAGTTTACATACACTAAGTTCGACTCCTCTGCAGAATGCGGCGATGTTTCGGTAAGGGG
TCCGCTATCTAGACGAGTTTACTCCCTATCAGTGATAGAGAACGTATGTCGAGTTTACTCCCTATCAGTG
ATAGAGAACGATGTCGAGTTTACTCCCTATCAGTGATAGAGAACGTATGTCGAGTTTACTCCCTATCAGT
GATAGAGAACGTATGTCGAGTTTACTCCCTATCAGTGATAGAGAACGTATGTCGAGTTTATCCCTATCAG
TGATAGAGAACGTATGTCGAGTTTACTCCCTATCAGTGATAGAGAACGTATGTCGATTAGGCGTGTACGG
TGGGCGCCTATAAAAGCAGAGCTCGTTTAGTGAACCGTCAGATCGCCTGGAGCCAATTCCAACTCTTTTG
CCTTATACCTACTTTCCGTACCACTTCCTACCCTCGAAAGGCCTCTGAGGCCACCATGGAAGATGCCAAA
AACATTAAGAAGGGCCCAGCGCCATTCTACCCACTCGAAGACGGGACCGCCGGCGAGCAGCTGCACAAAG
CCATGAAGCGCTACGCCCTGGTGCCCGGCACCATCGCCTTTACCGACGCACATATCGAGGTGGACATTAC
CTACGCCGAGTACTTCGAGATGAGCGTTCGGCTGGCAGAAGCTATGAAGCGCTATGGGCTGAATACAAAC
CATCGGATCGTGGTGTGCAGCGAGAATAGCTTGCAGTTCTTCATGCCCGTGTTGGGTGCCCTGTTCATCG
GTGTGGCTGTGGCCCCAGCTAACGACATCTACAACGAGCGCGAGCTGCTGAACAGCATGGGCATCAGCCA
GCCCACCGTCGTATTCGTGAGCAAGAAAGGGCTGCAAAAGATCCTCAACGTGCAAAAGAAGCTACCGATC
ATACAAAAGATCATCATCATGGATAGCAAGACCGACTACCAGGGCTTCCAAAGCATGTACACCTTCGTGA
CTTCCCATTTGCCACCCGGCTTCAACGAGTACGACTTCGTGCCCGAGAGCTTCGACCGGGACAAAACCAT
CGCCCTGATCATGAACAGTAGTGGCAGTACCGGATTGCCCAAGGGCGTAGCCCTACCGCACCGCACCGCT
TGTGTCCGATTCAGTCATGCCCGCGACCCCATCTTCGGCAACCAGATCATCCCCGACACCGCTATCCTCA
GCGTGGTGCCATTTCACCACGGCTTCGGCATGTTCACCACGCTGGGCTACTTGATCTGCGGCTTTCGGGT
CGTGCTCATGTACCGCTTCGAGGAGGAGCTATTCTTGCGCAGCTTGCAAGACTATAAGATTCAATCTGCC
CTGCTGGTGCCCACACTATTTAGCTTCTTCGCTAAGAGCACTCTCATCGACAAGTACGACCTAAGCAACT
TGCACGAGATCGCCAGCGGCGGGGCGCCGCTCAGCAAGGAGGTAGGTGAGGCCGTGGCCAAACGCTTCCA
CCTACCAGGCATCCGCCAGGGCTACGGCCTGACAGAAACAACCAGCGCCATTCTGATCACCCCCGAAGGG
GACGACAAGCCTGGCGCAGTAGGCAAGGTGGTGCCCTTCTTCGAGGCTAAGGTGGTGGACTTGGACACCG
GTAAGACACTGGGTGTGAACCAGCGCGGCGAGCTGTGCGTCCGTGGCCCCATGATCATGAGCGGCTACGT
TAACAACCCCGAGGCTACAAACGCTCTCATCGACAAGGACGGCTGGCTGCACAGCGGCGACATCGCCTAC
TGGGACGAGGACGAGCACTTCTTCATCGTGGACCGGCTGAAGAGCCTGATCAAATACAAGGGCTACCAGG
TAGCCCCAGCCGAACTGGAGAGCATCCTGCTGCAACACCCCAACATCTTCGACGCCGGGGTCGCCGGCCT
GCCCGACGACGATGCCGGCGAGCTGCCCGCCGCAGTCGTCGTGCTGGAACACGGTAAAACCATGACCGAG
AAGGAGATCGTGGACTATGTGGCCAGCCAGGTTACAACCGCCAAGAAGCTGCGCGGTGGTGTTGTGTTCG
TGGACGAGGTGCCTAAAGGACTGACCGGCAAGTTGGACGCCCGCAAGATCCGCGAGATTCTCATTAAGGC
CAAGAAGGGCGGCAAGATCGCCGTGTAAGGCCTGTCAGGCCAAGCTTCCATCGATAGACATGATAAGATA
CATTGATGAGTTTGGACAAACCACAACAAGAATGCAGTGAAAAAAATGCTTTATTTGTGAAATTTGTGAT
GCTATTGCTTTATTTGTAACCATTATAAGCTGCAATAAACAAGTTAACAACAACAATTGCATTCATTTTA
TGTTTCAGGTTCAGGGGGAGATGTGGGAGGTTTTTTAAAGCAAGTAAAACCTCTACAAATGTGGTACCTA
GGCGAGACCCTGTCTCACAAAATAAAGTAAGCCCGGACTGAGTGCGGAAAGGCGGGCCTGGCGGGTCTGG
TCTCCCCATGCGGGCCACCAGAGGCCCTGCAGCCTTCAGTCGCTTGAAGGGGTAATGGCGCTTCCACTCA
CAAACATGGCGGACAGAGCGTGTGAACGAGATGAACAGCCCCTCAAAAATATGGCCGCCGAGGCTGGACG
GCCGTGCCCCAGCAGCACCGCCTCCGCGCCCCACGTGATCTCTCGCCGGGCACAGCGCTGACCGCGGAGG
TCCAACCGGAAGAATGTCCGGATTGGACATTCGGAAGAGGGCCCGCCTTCCCTGGGGAATCTCTGCGCAC
GCGCAGAACGCTTCGACCAATGAAAACACAGGAAGCCGTCCGCGCAACCGCGTTGCGTCACTTCTGCCGC
CCCTGTTTCAAGGTATATAGCCGTAGACGGAACTTCGCCTTTCTCTCGGCCTTAGCGCCATTTTTTTGGG
TGAGTGTTTTTTGGTTCCTGCGTTGGGATTCCGTGTACAATCCATAGACATCTGACCTCGGCACTTAGCA
TCATCACAGCAAACTAACTGTAGCCTTTCTCTCTTTCCCTGTAGAAACCTCTGCACCTGAGGCCACCATG
AGCGAGCTGATTAAGGAGAACATGCACATGAAGCTGTACATGGAGGGCACCGTGGACAACCATCACTTCA
AGTGCACATCCGAGGGCGAAGGCAAGCCCTACGAGGGCACCCAGACCATGAGAATCAAGGTGGTCGAGGG
CGGCCCTCTCCCCTTCGCCTTCGACATCCTGGCTACTAGCTTCCTCTACGGCAGCAAGACCTTCATCAAC
CACACCCAGGGCATCCCCGACTTCTTCAAGCAGTCCTTCCCTGAGGGCTTCACATGGGAGAGAGTCACCA
CATACGAAGACGGGGGCGTGCTGACCGCTACCCAGGACACCAGCCTCCAGGACGGCTGCCTCATCTACAA
CGTCAAGATCAGAGGGGTGAACTTCACATCCAACGGCCCTGTGATGCAGAAGAAAACACTCGGCTGGGAG
GCCTTCACCGAGACGCTGTACCCCGCTGACGGCGGCCTGGAAGGCAGAAACGACATGGCCCTGAAGCTCG
TGGGCGGGAGCCATCTGATCGCAAACATCAAGACCACATATAGATCCAAGAAACCCGCTAAGAACCTCAA
GATGCCTGGCGTCTACTATGTGGACTACAGACTGGAAAGAATCAAGGAGGCCAACAACGAGACCTACGTC
GAGCAGCACGAGGTGGCAGTGGCCAGATACTGCGACCTCCCTAGCAAACTGGGGCACAAGCTGAACGGCA
GTGGAGCTACTAACTTCAGCCTGCTGAAGCAGGCTGGTGACGTCGAGGAGAATCCTGGCCCCATGTCTAG
ACTGGACAAGAGCAAAGTCATAAACGGCGCTCTGGAATTACTCAATGGAGTCGGTATCGAAGGCCTGACG
ACAAGGAAACTCGCTCAAAAGCTGGGAGTTGAGCAGCCTACCCTGTACTGGCACGTGAAGAACAAGCGGG
CCCTGCTCGATGCCCTGCCAATCGAGATGCTGGACAGGCATCATACCCACTTCTGCCCCCTGGAAGGCGA
GTCATGGCAAGACTTTCTGCGGAACAACGCCAAGTCATTCCGCTGTGCTCTCCTCTCACATCGCGACGGG
GCTAAAGTGCATCTCGGCACCCGCCCAACAGAGAAACAGTACGAAACCCTGGAAAATCAGCTCGCGTTCC
TGTGTCAGCAAGGCTTCTCCCTGGAGAACGCACTGTACGCTCTGTCCGCCGTGGGCCACTTTACACTGGG
CTGCGTATTGGAGGAACAGGAGCATCAAGTAGCAAAAGAGGAAAGAGAGACACCTACCACCGATTCTATG
CCCCCACTTCTGAGACAAGCAATTGAGCTGTTCGACCGGCAGGGAGCCGAACCTGCCTTCCTTTTCGGCC
TGGAACTAATCATATGTGGCCTGGAGAAACAGCTAAAGTGCGAAAGCGGCGGGCCGGCCGACGCCCTTGA
CGATTTTGACTTAGACATGCTCCCAGCCGATGCCCTTGACGACTTTGACCTTGATATGCTGCCTGCTGAC
GCTCTTGACGATTTTGACCTTGACATGCTCCCCGGGTCCGGCGCTACTAACTTCAGCCTGCTGAAGCAGG
CTGGTGACGTCGAGGAGAATCCTGGTCCCATGAAAAAGCCTGAACTCACCGCGACGTCTGTCGAGAAGTT
TCTGATCGAAAAGTTCGACAGCGTCTCCGACCTGATGCAGCTCTCGGAGGGCGAAGAATCTCGTGCTTTC
AGCTTCGATGTAGGAGGGCGTGGATATGTCCTGCGGGTAAATAGCTGCGCCGATGGTTTCTACAAAGATC
GTTATGTTTATCGGCACTTTGCATCGGCCGCGCTCCCGATTCCGGAAGTGCTTGACATTGGGGAATTCAG
CGAGAGCCTGACCTATTGCATCTCCCGCCGTGCACAGGGTGTCACGTTGCAAGACCTGCCTGAAACCGAA
CTGCCCGCTGTTCTGCAGCCGGTCGCGGAGGCCATGGATGCGATCGCTGCGGCCGATCTTAGCCAGACGA
GCGGGTTCGGCCCATTCGGACCGCAAGGAATCGGTCAATACACTACATGGCGTGATTTCATATGCGCGAT
TGCTGATCCCCATGTGTATCACTGGCAAACTGTGATGGACGACACCGTCAGTGCGTCCGTCGCGCAGGCT
CTCGATGAGCTGATGCTTTGGGCCGAGGACTGCCCCGAAGTCCGGCACCTCGTGCACGCGGATTTCGGCT
CCAACAATGTCCTGACGGACAATGGCCGCATAACAGCGGTCATTGACTGGAGCGAGGCGATGTTCGGGGA
TTCCCAATACGAGGTCGCCAACATCTTCTTCTGGAGGCCGTGGTTGGCTTGTATGGAGCAGCAGACGCGC
TACTTCGAGCGGAGGCATCCGGAGCTTGCAGGATCGCCGCGGCTCCGGGCGTATATGCTCCGCATTGGTC
TTGACCAACTCTATCAGAGCTTGGTTGACGGCAATTTCGATGATGCAGCTTGGGCGCAGGGTCGATGCGA
CGCAATCGTCCGATCCGGAGCCGGGACTGTCGGGCGTACACAAATCGCCCGCAGAAGCGCGGCCGTCTGG
ACCGATGGCTGTGTAGAAGTACTCGCCGATAGTGGAAACCGACGCCCCAGCACTCGTCCGAGGGCAAAGG
AATAGTTCGAAGGCCTGTCGTGAAGCTTGGGGATCAATTCTCTAGAGCTCGCTGATCAGCCTCGACTGTG
CCTTCTAGTTGCCAGCCATCTGTTGTTTGCCCCTCCCCCGTGCCTTCCTTGACCCTGGAAGGTGCCACTC
CCACTGTCCTTTCCTAATAAAATGAGGAAATTGCATCGCATTGTCTGAGTAGGTGTCATTCTATTCTGGG
GGGTGGGGTGGGGCAGGACAGCAAGGGGGAGGATTGGGAAGACAATAGCAGGCATGCTGGGGATGCGGTG
GGCTCTATGGCTTCTGAGGCGGAAAGAACCAGCTGGGCCTACTAGCTACTCGGGACCCCTTACCGAAACA
TCGCCGCATTCTGCAGAGGAGTCGAGTGTATGTAAACTTCTGACCCACTGGGAATGTGATGAAAGAAATA
AAAGCTGAAATGAATCATTCTCTCTACTATTATTCTGATATTTCACATTCTTAAAATAAAGTGGTGATCC
TAACTGACCTAAGACAGGGAATTTTTACTAGGATTAAATGTCAGGAATTGTGAAAAAGTGAGTTTAAATG
TATTTGGCTAAGGTGTATGTAAACTTCCGACTTCAACTGTATAGGGATCCGCTTCCTCGCTCACTGACTC
GCTGCGCTCGGTCGTTCGGCTGCGGCGAGCGGTATCAGCTCACTCAAAGGCGGTAATACGGTTATCCACA
GAATCAGGGGATAACGCAGGAAAGAACATGTGAGCAAAAGGCCAGCAAAAGGCCAGGAACCGTAAAAAGG
CCGCGTTGCTGGCGTTTTTCCATAGGCTCCGCCCCCCTGACGAGCATCACAAAAATCGACGCTCAAGTCA
GAGGTGGCGAAACCCGACAGGACTATAAAGATACCAGGCGTTTCCCCCTGGAAGCTCCCTCGTGCGCTCT
CCTGTTCCGACCCTGCCGCTTACCGGATACCTGTCCGCCTTTCTCCCTTCGGGAAGCGTGGCGCTTTCTC
ATAGCTCACGCTGTAGGTATCTCAGTTCGGTGTAGGTCGTTCGCTCCAAGCTGGGCTGTGTGCACGAACC
CCCCGTTCAGCCCGACCGCTGCGCCTTATCCGGTAACTATCGTCTTGAGTCCAACCCGGTAAGACACGAC
TTATCGCCACTGGCAGCAGCCACTGGTAACAGGATTAGCAGAGCGAGGTATGTAGGCGGTGCTACAGAGT
TCTTGAAGTGGTGGCCTAACTACGGCTACACTAGAAGAACAGTATTTGGTATCTGCGCTCTGCTGAAGCC
AGTTACCTTCGGAAAAAGAGTTGGTAGCTCTTGATCCGGCAAACAAACCACCGCTGGTAGCGGTGGTTTT
TTTGTTTGCAAGCAGCAGATTACGCGCAGAAAAAAAGGATCTCAAGAAGATCCTTTGATCTTTTCTACGG
GGTCTGACGCTCAGTGGAACGAAAACTCACGTTAAGGGATTTTGGTCATGAGATTATCAAAAAGGATCTT
CACCTAGATCCTTTTAAATTAAAAATGAAGTTTTAAATCAATCTAAAGTATATATGAGTAAACTTGGTCT
GACAGTTACCAATGCTTAATCAGTGAGGCACCTATCTCAGCGATCTGTCTATTTCGTTCATCCATAGTTG
CCTGACTCCCCGTCGTGTAGATAACTACGATACGGGAGGGCTTACCATCTGGCCCCAGTGCTGCAATGAT
ACCGCGAGACCCACGCTCACCGGCTCCAGATTTATCAGCAATAAACCAGCCAGCCGGAAGGGCCGAGCGC
AGAAGTGGTCCTGCAACTTTATCCGCCTCCATCCAGTCTATTAATTGTTGCCGGGAAGCTAGAGTAAGTA
GTTCGCCAGTTAATAGTTTGCGCAACGTTGTTGCCATTGCTACAGGCATCGTGGTGTCACGCTCGTCGTT
TGGTATGGCTTCATTCAGCTCCGGTTCCCAACGATCAAGGCGAGTTACATGATCCCCCATGTTGTGCAAA
AAAGCGGTTAGCTCCTTCGGTCCTCCGATCGTTGTCAGAAGTAAGTTGGCCGCAGTGTTATCACTCATGG
TTATGGCAGCACTGCATAATTCTCTTACTGTCATGCCATCCGTAAGATGCTTTTCTGTGACTGGTGAGTA
CTCAACCAAGTCATTCTGAGAATAGTGTATGCGGCGACCGAGTTGCTCTTGCCCGGCGTCAATACGGGAT
AATACCGCGCCACATAGCAGAACTTTAAAAGTGCTCATCATTGGAAAACGTTCTTCGGGGCGAAAACTCT
CAAGGATCTTACCGCTGTTGAGATCCAGTTCGATGTAACCCACTCGTGCACCCAACTGATCTTCAGCATC
TTTTACTTTCACCAGCGTTTCTGGGTGAGCAAAAACAGGAAGGCAAAATGCCGCAAAAAAGGGAATAAGG
GCGACACGGAAATGTTGAATACTCATACTCTTCCTTTTTCAATATTATTGAAGCATTTATCAGGGTTATT
GTCTCATGAGCGGATACATATTTGAATGTATTTAGAAAAATAAACAAATAGGGGTTCCGCGCACATTTCC
CCGAAAAGTGCCACCTGATGCGGTGTGAAATACCGCACAGATGCGTAAGGAGAAAATACCGCATCAGGAA
ATTGTAAGCGTTAATATTTTGTTAAAATT
