>Addgene plasmid #60499 | pSBtet-BH | addgene partial sequence | sequence record 100467 | LNCX 5'-AGCTCGTTTAGTGAACCGTCAGATC-3'
ACTCTTTTGCCTTATACCTACTTTCCGTACCACTTCCTACCCTCGAAAGGCCTCTGAGGCCACCATGGAA
GATGCCAAAAACATTAAGAAGGGCCCAGCGCCATTCTACCCACTCGAAGACGGGACCGCCGGCGAGCAGC
TGCACAAAGCCATGAAGCGCTACGCCCTGGTGCCCGGCACCATCGCCTTTACCGACGCACATATCGAGGT
GGACATTACCTACGCCGAGTACTTCGAGATGAGCGTTCGGCTGGCAGAAGCTATGAAGCGCTATGGGCTG
AATACAAACCATCGGATCGTGGTGTGCAGCGAGAATAGCTTGCAGTTCTTCATGCCCGTGTTGGGTGCCC
TGTTCATCGGTGTGGCTGTGGCCCCAGCTAACGACATCTACAACGAGCGCGAGCTGCTGAACAGCATGGG
CATCAGCCAGCCCACCGTCGTATTCGTGAGCAAGAAAGGGCTGCAAAAGATCCTCAACGTGCAAAAGAAG
CTACCGATCATACAAAAGATCATCATCATGGATAGCAAGACCGACTACCAGGGCTTCCAAAGCATGTACA
CCTTCGTGACTTCCCATTTGCCACCCGGCTTCAACGAGTACGACTTCGTGCCCGAGAGCTTCGACCGGGA
CAAAACCATCGCCCTGATCATGAACAGTAGTGGCAGTACCGGATTGCCCAAGGGCGTAGCCCTACCGCAC
CGCACCGCTTGTGTCCGATTCAGTCATGCCCGCGACCCCATCTTCGGCAACCAGATCATCCCCGACACCG
CTATCCTCAGCGTGGTGCCATTTCACCACGGCTTCGGCATGTTCACCACGCTGGGCTACTTGATCTGCGG
CTTTCGGGTCGTGCTCATGTACCGCTTCGAGGAGGAGCTATTCTTGCGCAGCTTGC
