>Addgene plasmid #60499 | pSBtet-BH | addgene partial sequence | sequence record 100468 | EBV-rev 5'-GTGGTTTGTCCAAACTCATC-3'
CGAGGAGGAGCTATTCTTGCGCAGCTTGCAAGACTATAAGATTCAATCTGCCCTGCTGGTGCCCACACTA
TTTAGCTTCTTCGCTAAGAGCACTCTCATCGACAAGTACGACCTAAGCAACTTGCACGAGATCGCCAGCG
GCGGGGCGCCGCTCAGCAAGGAGGTAGGTGAGGCCGTGGCCAAACGCTTCCACCTACCAGGCATCCGCCA
GGGCTACGGCCTGACAGAAACAACCAGCGCCATTCTGATCACCCCCGAAGGGGACGACAAGCCTGGCGCA
GTAGGCAAGGTGGTGCCCTTCTTCGAGGCTAAGGTGGTGGACTTGGACACCGGTAAGACACTGGGTGTGA
ACCAGCGCGGCGAGCTGTGCGTCCGTGGCCCCATGATCATGAGCGGCTACGTTAACAACCCCGAGGCTAC
AAACGCTCTCATCGACAAGGACGGCTGGCTGCACAGCGGCGACATCGCCTACTGGGACGAGGACGAGCAC
TTCTTCATCGTGGACCGGCTGAAGAGCCTGATCAAATACAAGGGCTACCAGGTAGCCCCAGCCGAACTGG
AGAGCATCCTGCTGCAACACCCCAACATCTTCGACGCCGGGGTCGCCGGCCTGCCCGACGACGATGCCGG
CGAGCTGCCCGCCGCAGTCGTCGTGCTGGAACACGGTAAAACCATGACCGAGAAGGAGATCGTGGACTAT
GTGGCCAGCCAGGTTACAACCGCCAAGAAGCTGCGCGGTGGTGTTGTGTTCGTGGACGAGGTGCCTAAAG
GACTGACCGGCAAGTTGGACGCCCGCAAGATCCGCGAGATTCTCATTAAGGCCAAGAAGGGCGGCAAGAT
CGCCGTGTAAGGCCTGTCAGGCCAAGCT
