>Addgene plasmid #60499 | pSBtet-BH | addgene partial sequence | sequence record 100680 | Hygro-R 5'-tatccacgccctcctacatc-3'
TGGAATTACTCAATGGAGTCGGTATCGAAGGCCTGACGACAAGGAAACTCGCTCAAAAGCTGGGAGTTGA
GCAGCCTACCCTGTACTGGCACGTGAAGAACAAGCGGGCCCTGCTCGATGCCCTGCCAATCGAGATGCTG
GACAGGCATCATACCCACTTCTGCCCCCTGGAAGGCGAGTCATGGCAAGACTTTCTGCGGAACAACGCCA
AGTCATTCCGCTGTGCTCTCCTCTCACATCGCGACGGGGCTAAAGTGCATCTCGGCACCCGCCCAACAGA
GAAACAGTACGAAACCCTGGAAAATCAGCTCGCGTTCCTGTGTCAGCAAGGCTTCTCCCTGGAGAACGCA
CTGTACGCTCTGTCCGCCGTGGGCCACTTTACACTGGGCTGCGTATTGGAGGAACAGGAGCATCAAGTAG
CAAAAGAGGAAAGAGAGACACCTACCACCGATTCTATGCCCCCACTTCTGAGACAAGCAATTGAGCTGTT
CGACCGGCAGGGAGCCGAACCTGCCTTCCTTTTCGGCCTGGAACTAATCATATGTGGCCTGGAGAAACAG
CTAAAGTGCGAAAGCGGCGGGCCGGCCGACGCCCTTGACGATTTTGACTTAGACATGCTCCCAGCCGATG
CCCTTGACGACTTTGACCTTGATATGCTGCCTGCTGACGCTCTTGACGATTTTGACCTTGACATGCTCCC
CGGGTCCGGCGCTACTAACTTCAGCCTGCTGAAGCAGGCTGGTGACGTCGAGGAGAATCCTGGTCCCATG
AAAAAGCCTGAACTCACCGCGACGTCTGTCGAGAAGTTTCTGATCGAAAAGTTCGACAGCGTCTCCGACC
TGATGCAGCTCTCGGA
