>Addgene plasmid #60499 | pSBtet-BH | addgene partial sequence | sequence record 100681 | BFP-F 5'-CCTTCACCGAGACGCTGTA-3'
CGACATGGCCCTGAAGCTCGTGGGCGGGAGCCATCTGATCGCAAACATCAAGACCACATATAGATCCAAG
AAACCCGCTAAGAACCTCAAGATGCCTGGCGTCTACTATGTGGACTACAGACTGGAAAGAATCAAGGAGG
CCAACAACGAGACCTACGTCGAGCAGCACGAGGTGGCAGTGGCCAGATACTGCGACCTCCCTAGCAAACT
GGGGCACAAGCTGAACGGCAGTGGAGCTACTAACTTCAGCCTGCTGAAGCAGGCTGGTGACGTCGAGGAG
AATCCTGGCCCCATGTCTAGACTGGACAAGAGCAAAGTCATAAACGGCGCTCTGGAATTACTCAATGGAG
TCGGTATCGAAGGCCTGACGACAAGGAAACTCGCTCAAAAGCTGGGAGTTGAGCAGCCTACCCTGTACTG
GCACGTGAAGAACAAGCGGGCCCTGCTCGATGCCCTGCCAATCGAGATGCTGGACAGGCATCATACCCAC
TTCTGCCCCCTGGAAGGCGAGTCATGGCAAGACTTTCTGCGGAACAACGCCAAGTCATTCCGCTGTGCTC
TCCTCTCACATCGCGACGGGGCTAAAGTGCATCTCGGCACCCGCCCAACAGAGAAACAGTACGAAACCCT
GGAAAATCAGCTCGCGTTCCTGTGTCAGCAAGGCTTCTCCCTGGAGAACGCACTGTACGCTCTGTCCGCC
GTGGGCCACTTTACACTGGGCTGCGTATTGGAGGAACAGGAGCATCAAGTAGCAAAAGAGGAAAGAGAGA
CACCTACCACCGATTCTATGCCCCCACTTCTGAGACAAGCAATTGAGCTGTTCGACCGGCAGGGAGCCGA
ACCTGCCTTCCTTTTCGGCCTGGAACTAATCATATGTGGCCTGGAGAAACAGCTAAAGTGCGAAA
